>Addgene plasmid #249005 | pKlab965-PX459-BRCA1-Nterm-guide1 | addgene full sequence | sequence record 496007 | Addgene NGS Result
GAGGGCCTATTTCCCATGATTCCTTCATATTTGCATATACGATACAAGGCTGTTAGAGAGATAATTGGAA
TTAATTTGACTGTAAACACAAAGATATTAGTACAAAATACGTGACGTAGAAAGTAATAATTTCTTGGGTA
GTTTGCAGTTTTAAAATTATGTTTTAAAATGGACTATCATATGCTTACCGTAACTTGAAAGTATTTCGAT
TTCTTGGCTTTATATATCTTGTGGAAAGGACGAAACACCGTTCATTGGAACAGAAAGAAAGTTTTAGAGC
TAGAAATAGCAAGTTAAAATAAGGCTAGTCCGTTATCAACTTGAAAAAGTGGCACCGAGTCGGTGCTTTT
TTGTTTTAGAGCTAGAAATAGCAAGTTAAAATAAGGCTAGTCCGTTTTTAGCGCGTGCGCCAATTCTGCA
GACAAATGGCTCTAGAGGTACCCGTTACATAACTTACGGTAAATGGCCCGCCTGGCTGACCGCCCAACGA
CCCCCGCCCATTGACGTCAATAGTAACGCCAATAGGGACTTTCCATTGACGTCAATGGGTGGAGTATTTA
CGGTAAACTGCCCACTTGGCAGTACATCAAGTGTATCATATGCCAAGTACGCCCCCTATTGACGTCAATG
ACGGTAAATGGCCCGCCTGGCATTGTGCCCAGTACATGACCTTATGGGACTTTCCTACTTGGCAGTACAT
CTACGTATTAGTCATCGCTATTACCATGGTCGAGGTGAGCCCCACGTTCTGCTTCACTCTCCCCATCTCC
CCCCCCTCCCCACCCCCAATTTTGTATTTATTTATTTTTTAATTATTTTGTGCAGCGATGGGGGCGGGGG
GGGGGGGGGGGCGCGCGCCRGGSGGGGSGGGGSGGGGSGRGGGGSGGGGSGGGGSGRGGSGGRGAGGKGC
GGCGGCAGCCAATCAGAGCGGCGCGCTCCGAAAGTTTCCTTTTATGGCGAGGCGGCGGCGGCGGCGGCCC
TATAAAAAGCGAAGCGCGCGGCGGGCGGGAGTCGCTGCGCGCTGCCTTCGCCCCGTGCCCCGCTCCGCCG
CCGCCTCGCGCCGCCCGCCCCGGCTCTGACTGACCGCGTTACTCCCACAGGTGAGCGGGCGGGACGGCCC
TTCTCCTCCGGGCTGTAATTAGCTGAGCAAGAGGTAAGGGTTTAAGGGATGGTTGGTTGGTGGGGTATTA
ATGTTTAATTACCTGGAGCACCTGCCTGAAATCACTTTTTTTCAGGTTGGACCGGTGCCACCATGGACTA
TAAGGACCACGACGGAGACTACAAGGATCATGATATTGATTACAAAGACGATGACGATAAGATGGCCCCA
AAGAAGAAGCGGAAGGTCGGTATCCACGGAGTCCCAGCAGCCGACAAGAAGTACAGCATCGGCCTGGACA
TCGGCACCAACTCTGTGGGCTGGGCCGTGATCACCGACGAGTACAAGGTGCCCAGCAAGAAATTCAAGGT
GCTGGGCAACACCGACCGGCACAGCATCAAGAAGAACCTGATCGGAGCCCTGCTGTTCGACAGCGGCGAA
ACAGCCGAGGCCACCCGGCTGAAGAGAACCGCCAGAAGAAGATACACCAGACGGAAGAACCGGATCTGCT
ATCTGCAAGAGATCTTCAGCAACGAGATGGCCAAGGTGGACGACAGCTTCTTCCACAGACTGGAAGAGTC
CTTCCTGGTGGAAGAGGATAAGAAGCACGAGCGGCACCCCATCTTCGGCAACATCGTGGACGAGGTGGCC
TACCACGAGAAGTACCCCACCATCTACCACCTGAGAAAGAAACTGGTGGACAGCACCGACAAGGCCGACC
TGCGGCTGATCTATCTGGCCCTGGCCCACATGATCAAGTTCCGGGGCCACTTCCTGATCGAGGGCGACCT
GAACCCCGACAACAGCGACGTGGACAAGCTGTTCATCCAGCTGGTGCAGACCTACAACCAGCTGTTCGAG
GAAAACCCCATCAACGCCAGCGGCGTGGACGCCAAGGCCATCCTGTCTGCCAGACTGAGCAAGAGCAGAC
GGCTGGAAAATCTGATCGCCCAGCTGCCCGGCGAGAAGAAGAATGGCCTGTTCGGAAACCTGATTGCCCT
GAGCCTGGGCCTGACCCCCAACTTCAAGAGCAACTTCGACCTGGCCGAGGATGCCAAACTGCAGCTGAGC
AAGGACACCTACGACGACGACCTGGACAACCTGCTGGCCCAGATCGGCGACCAGTACGCCGACCTGTTTC
TGGCCGCCAAGAACCTGTCCGACGCCATCCTGCTGAGCGACATCCTGAGAGTGAACACCGAGATCACCAA
GGCCCCCCTGAGCGCCTCTATGATCAAGAGATACGACGAGCACCACCAGGACCTGACCCTGCTGAAAGCT
CTCGTGCGGCAGCAGCTGCCTGAGAAGTACAAAGAGATTTTCTTCGACCAGAGCAAGAACGGCTACGCCG
GCTACATTGACGGCGGAGCCAGCCAGGAAGAGTTCTACAAGTTCATCAAGCCCATCCTGGAAAAGATGGA
CGGCACCGAGGAACTGCTCGTGAAGCTGAACAGAGAGGACCTGCTGCGGAAGCAGCGGACCTTCGACAAC
GGCAGCATCCCCCACCAGATCCACCTGGGAGAGCTGCACGCCATTCTGCGGCGGCAGGAAGATTTTTACC
CATTCCTGAAGGACAACCGGGAAAAGATCGAGAAGATCCTGACCTTCCGCATCCCCTACTACGTGGGCCC
TCTGGCCAGGGGAAACAGCAGATTCGCCTGGATGACCAGAAAGAGCGAGGAAACCATCACCCCCTGGAAC
TTCGAGGAAGTGGTGGACAAGGGCGCTTCCGCCCAGAGCTTCATCGAGCGGATGACCAACTTCGATAAGA
ACCTGCCCAACGAGAAGGTGCTGCCCAAGCACAGCCTGCTGTACGAGTACTTCACCGTGTATAACGAGCT
GACCAAAGTGAAATACGTGACCGAGGGAATGAGAAAGCCCGCCTTCCTGAGCGGCGAGCAGAAAAAGGCC
ATCGTGGACCTGCTGTTCAAGACCAACCGGAAAGTGACCGTGAAGCAGCTGAAAGAGGACTACTTCAAGA
AAATCGAGTGCTTCGACTCCGTGGAAATCTCCGGCGTGGAAGATCGGTTCAACGCCTCCCTGGGCACATA
CCACGATCTGCTGAAAATTATCAAGGACAAGGACTTCCTGGACAATGAGGAAAACGAGGACATTCTGGAA
GATATCGTGCTGACCCTGACACTGTTTGAGGACAGAGAGATGATCGAGGAACGGCTGAAAACCTATGCCC
ACCTGTTCGACGACAAAGTGATGAAGCAGCTGAAGCGGCGGAGATACACCGGCTGGGGCAGGCTGAGCCG
GAAGCTGATCAACGGCATCCGGGACAAGCAGTCCGGCAAGACAATCCTGGATTTCCTGAAGTCCGACGGC
TTCGCCAACAGAAACTTCATGCAGCTGATCCACGACGACAGCCTGACCTTTAAAGAGGACATCCAGAAAG
CCCAGGTGTCCGGCCAGGGCGATAGCCTGCACGAGCACATTGCCAATCTGGCCGGCAGCCCCGCCATTAA
GAAGGGCATCCTGCAGACAGTGAAGGTGGTGGACGAGCTCGTGAAAGTGATGGGCCGGCACAAGCCCGAG
AACATCGTGATCGAAATGGCCAGAGAGAACCAGACCACCCAGAAGGGACAGAAGAACAGCCGCGAGAGAA
TGAAGCGGATCGAAGAGGGCATCAAAGAGCTGGGCAGCCAGATCCTGAAAGAACACCCCGTGGAAAACAC
CCAGCTGCAGAACGAGAAGCTGTACCTGTACTACCTGCAGAATGGGCGGGATATGTACGTGGACCAGGAA
CTGGACATCAACCGGCTGTCCGACTACGATGTGGACCATATCGTGCCTCAGAGCTTTCTGAAGGACGACT
CCATCGACAACAAGGTGCTGACCAGAAGCGACAAGAACCGGGGCAAGAGCGACAACGTGCCCTCCGAAGA
GGTCGTGAAGAAGATGAAGAACTACTGGCGGCAGCTGCTGAACGCCAAGCTGATTACCCAGAGAAAGTTC
GACAATCTGACCAAGGCCGAGAGAGGCGGCCTGAGCGAACTGGATAAGGCCGGCTTCATCAAGAGACAGC
TGGTGGAAACCCGGCAGATCACAAAGCACGTGGCACAGATCCTGGACTCCCGGATGAACACTAAGTACGA
CGAGAATGACAAGCTGATCCGGGAAGTGAAAGTGATCACCCTGAAGTCCAAGCTGGTGTCCGATTTCCGG
AAGGATTTCCAGTTTTACAAAGTGCGCGAGATCAACAACTACCACCACGCCCACGACGCCTACCTGAACG
CCGTCGTGGGAACCGCCCTGATCAAAAAGTACCCTAAGCTGGAAAGCGAGTTCGTGTACGGCGACTACAA
GGTGTACGACGTGCGGAAGATGATCGCCAAGAGCGAGCAGGAAATCGGCAAGGCTACCGCCAAGTACTTC
TTCTACAGCAACATCATGAACTTTTTCAAGACCGAGATTACCCTGGCCAACGGCGAGATCCGGAAGCGGC
CTCTGATCGAGACAAACGGCGAAACCGGGGAGATCGTGTGGGATAAGGGCCGGGATTTTGCCACCGTGCG
GAAAGTGCTGAGCATGCCCCAAGTGAATATCGTGAAAAAGACCGAGGTGCAGACAGGCGGCTTCAGCAAA
GAGTCTATCCTGCCCAAGAGGAACAGCGATAAGCTGATCGCCAGAAAGAAGGACTGGGACCCTAAGAAGT
ACGGCGGCTTCGACAGCCCCACCGTGGCCTATTCTGTGCTGGTGGTGGCCAAAGTGGAAAAGGGCAAGTC
CAAGAAACTGAAGAGTGTGAAAGAGCTGCTGGGGATCACCATCATGGAAAGAAGCAGCTTCGAGAAGAAT
CCCATCGACTTTCTGGAAGCCAAGGGCTACAAAGAAGTGAAAAAGGACCTGATCATCAAGCTGCCTAAGT
ACTCCCTGTTCGAGCTGGAAAACGGCCGGAAGAGAATGCTGGCCTCTGCCGGCGAACTGCAGAAGGGAAA
CGAACTGGCCCTGCCCTCCAAATATGTGAACTTCCTGTACCTGGCCAGCCACTATGAGAAGCTGAAGGGC
TCCCCCGAGGATAATGAGCAGAAACAGCTGTTTGTGGAACAGCACAAGCACTACCTGGACGAGATCATCG
AGCAGATCAGCGAGTTCTCCAAGAGAGTGATCCTGGCCGACGCTAATCTGGACAAAGTGCTGTCCGCCTA
CAACAAGCACCGGGATAAGCCCATCAGAGAGCAGGCCGAGAATATCATCCACCTGTTTACCCTGACCAAT
CTGGGAGCCCCTGCCGCCTTCAAGTACTTTGACACCACCATCGACCGGAAGAGGTACACCAGCACCAAAG
AGGTGCTGGACGCCACCCTGATCCACCAGAGCATCACCGGCCTGTACGAGACACGGATCGACCTGTCTCA
GCTGGGAGGCGACAAAAGGCCGGCGGCCACGAAAAAGGCCGGCCAGGCAAAAAAGAAAAAGGAATTCGGC
AGTGGAGAGGGCAGAGGAAGTCTGCTAACATGCGGTGACGTCGAGGAGAATCCTGGCCCAATGACCGAGT
ACAAGCCCACGGTGCGCCTCGCCACCCGCGACGACGTCCCCAGGGCCGTACGCACCCTCGCCGCCGCGTT
CGCCGACTACCCCGCCACGCGCCACACCGTCGATCCGGACCGCCACATCGAGCGGGTCACCGAGCTGCAA
GAACTCTTCCTCACGCGCGTCGGGCTCGACATCGGCAAGGTGTGGGTCGCGGACGACGGCGCCGCGGTGG
CGGTCTGGACCACGCCGGAGAGCGTCGAAGCGGGGGCGGTGTTCGCCGAGATCGGCCCGCGCATGGCCGA
GTTGAGCGGTTCCCGGCTGGCCGCGCAGCAACAGATGGAAGGCCTCCTGGCGCCGCACCGGCCCAAGGAG
CCCGCGTGGTTCCTGGCCACCGTCGGAGTCTCGCCCGACCACCAGGGCAAGGGTCTGGGCAGCGCCGTCG
TGCTCCCCGGAGTGGAGGCGGCCGAGCGCGCCGGGGTGCCCGCCTTCCTGGAGACCTCCGCGCCCCGCAA
CCTCCCCTTCTACGAGCGGCTCGGCTTCACCGTCACCGCCGACGTCGAGGTGCCCGAAGGACCGCGCACC
TGGTGCATGACCCGCAAGCCCGGTGCCTGAGAATTCTAACTAGAGCTCGCTGATCAGCCTCGACTGTGCC
TTCTAGTTGCCAGCCATCTGTTGTTTGCCCCTCCCCCGTGCCTTCCTTGACCCTGGAAGGTGCCACTCCC
ACTGTCCTTTCCTAATAAAATGAGGAAATTGCATCGCATTGTCTGAGTAGGTGTCATTCTATTCTGGGGG
GTGGGGTGGGGCAGGACAGCAAGGGGGAGGATTGGGAAGAGAATAGCAGGCATGCTGGGGAGCGGCCGCA
GGAACCCCTAGTGATGGAGTTGGCCACTCCCTCTCTGCGCGCTCGCTCGCTCACTGAGGCCGGGCGACCA
AAGGTCGCCCGACGCCCGGGCTTTGCCCGGGCGGCCTCAGTGAGCGAGCGAGCGCGCAGCTGCCTGCAGG
GGCGCCTGATGCGGTATTTTCTCCTTACGCATCTGTGCGGTATTTCACACCGCATA
[95 nt withheld, positions 6637-6731]
T
[46 nt withheld, positions 6733-6778]
C
[141 nt withheld, positions 6780-6920]
CCTTTGACGTTGGAGTCCACGTTCTTT
[37 nt withheld, positions 6948-6984]
ACTCTATCTCGGGCTATTCTTTTGATTTATAAGGGATTTTGCCGATTTCGGTCTATTGGTTAAAAAATGA
GCTGATTTAACAAAAATTTAACGCGAATTTTAACAAAATATTAACGTTTACAATTTTATGGTGCACTCTC
AGTACAATCTGCTCTGATGCCGCATAGTTAAGCCAGCCCCGACACCCGCCAACACCCGCTGACGCGCCCT
GACGGGCTTGTCTGCTCCCGGCATCCGCTTACAGACAAGCTGTGACCGTCTCCGGGAGCTGCATGTGTCA
GAGGTTTTCACCGTCATCACCGAAACGCGCGAGACGAAAGGGCCTCGTGATACGCCTATTTTTATAGGTT
AATGTCATGATAATAATGGTTTCTTAGACGTCAGGTGGCACTTTTCGGGGAAATGTGCGCGGAACCCCTA
TTTGTTTATTTTTCTAAATACATTCAAATATGTATCCGCTCATGAGACAATAACCCTGATAAATGCTTCA
ATAATATTGAAAAAGGAAGAGTATGAGTATTCAACATTTCCGTGTCGCCCTTATTCCCTTTTTTGCGGCA
TTTTGCCTTCCTGTTTTTGCTCACCCAGAAACGCTGGTGAAAGTAAAAGATGCTGAAGATCAGTTGGGTG
CACGAGTGGGTTACATCGAACTGGATCTCAACAGCGGTAAGATCCTTGAGAGTTTTCGCCCCGAAGAACG
TTTTCCAATGATGAGCACTTTTAAAGTTCTGCTATGTGGCGCGGTATTATCCCGTATTGACGCCGGGCAA
GAGCAACTCGGTCGCCGCATACACTATTCTCAGAATGACTTGGTTGAGTACTCACCAGTCACAGAAAAGC
ATCTTACGGATGGCATGACAGTAAGAGAATTATGCAGTGCTGCCATAACCATGAGTGATAACACTGCGGC
CAACTTACTTCTGACAACGATCGGAGGACCGAAGGAGCTAACCGCTTTTTTGCACAACATGGGGGATCAT
GTAACTCGCCTTGATCGTTGGGAACCGGAGCTGAATGAAGCCATACCAAACGACGAGCGTGACACCACGA
TGCCTGTAGCAATGGCAACAACGTTGCGCAAACTATTAACTGGCGAACTACTTACTCTAGCTTCCCGGCA
ACAATTAATAGACTGGATGGAGGCGGATAAAGTTGCAGGACCACTTCTGCGCTCGGCCCTTCCGGCTGGC
TGGTTTATTGCTGATAAATCTGGAGCCGGTGAGCGTGGAAGCCGCGGTATCATTGCAGCACTGGGGCCAG
ATGGTAAGCCCTCCCGTATCGTAGTTATCTACACGACGGGGAGTCAGGCAACTATGGATGAACGAAATAG
ACAGATCGCTGAGATAGGTGCCTCACTGATTAAGCATTGGTAACTGTCAGACCAAGTTTACTCATATATA
CTTTAGATTGATTTAAAACTTCATTTTTAATTTAAAAGGATCTAGGTGAAGATCCTTTTTGATAATCTCA
TGACCAAAATCCCTTAACGTGAGTTTTCGTTCCACTGAGCGTCAGACCCCGTAGAAAAGATCAAAGGATC
TTCTTGAGATCCTTTTTTTCTGCGCGTAATCTGCTGCTTGCAAACAAAAAAACCACCGCTACCAGCGGTG
GTTTGTTTGCCGGATCAAGAGCTACCAACTCTTTTTCCGAAGGTAACTGGCTTCAGCAGAGCGCAGATAC
CAAATACTGTTCTTCTAGTGTAGCCGTAGTTAGGCCACCACTTCAAGAACTCTGTAGCACCGCCTACATA
CCTCGCTCTGCTAATCCTGTTACCAGTGGCTGCTGCCAGTGGCGATAAGTCGTGTCTTACCGGGTTGGAC
TCAAGACGATAGTTACCGGATAAGGCGCAGCGGTCGGGCTGAACGGGGGGTTCGTGCACACAGCCCAGCT
TGGAGCGAACGACCTACACCGAACTGAGATACCTACAGCGTGAGCTATGAGAAAGCGCCACGCTTCCCGA
AGGGAGAAAGGCGGACAGGTATCCGGTAAGCGGCAGGGTCGGAACAGGAGAGCGCACGAGGGAGCTTCCA
GGGGGAAACGCCTGGTATCTTTATAGTCCTGTCGGGTTTCGCCACCTCTGACTTGAGCGTCGATTTTTGT
GATGCTCGTCAGGGGGGCGGAGCCTATGGAAAAACGCCAGCAACGCGGCCTTTTTACGGTTCCTGGCCTT
TTGCTGGCCTTTTGCTCACATGT
Features (pLannotate 1.2.2; 19 found; start..end, strand, type, name):
      1..241     +  promoter       U6 promoter: RNA polymerase III promoter for human U6 snRNA
    271..346     +  misc_RNA       gRNA scaffold: guide RNA scaffold for the Streptococcus pyogenes CRISPR/Cas9 system
    353..396     +  misc_RNA       gRNA scaffold (fragment): guide RNA scaffold for the Streptococcus pyogenes CRISPR/Cas9 system
    443..728     +  enhancer       CMV enhancer: human cytomegalovirus immediate early enhancer; contains an 18-bp deletion relative to the standard CMV enhancer
    730..1007    +  promoter       chicken β-actin promoter: No description available
   1008..1235    +  intron         hybrid intron: hybrid between chicken β-actin (CBA) and minute virus of mice (MMV) introns (Gray et al., 2011)
   1373..2974    +  CDS            Cas9(N): N-terminal portion of Streptococcus pyogenes Cas9 (Zetsche et al., 2015)
   2975..5473    +  CDS            Cas9(C): C-terminal portion of Streptococcus pyogenes Cas9 (Zetsche et al., 2015)
   5474..5521    +  CDS            nucleoplasmin NLS: bipartite nuclear localization signal from nucleoplasmin
   5591..6190    +  CDS            PuroR (fragment): puromycin N-acetyltransferase; pac from Streptomyces; confers resistance to puromycin
   6224..6335    +  polyA_signal   bGH poly(A) signal: bovine growth hormone polyadenylation signal
   6440..6580    +  repeat_region  AAV2 ITR: inverted terminal repeat of adeno-associated virus serotype 2 inverted
   6585..6636    -  misc_feature   bom (fragment): basis of mobility region from pBR322
   6655..7110    +  rep_origin     f1 ori (sequence partly withheld): f1 bacteriophage origin of replication; arrow indicates direction of (+) strand synthesis
   7111..7160    -  misc_feature   bom (fragment): basis of mobility region from pBR322
   7262..7297    -  CDS            rop (fragment): Rop protein, which maintains plasmids at low copy number; rop
   7392..7496    +  promoter       AmpR promoter: bla
   7497..8357    +  CDS            AmpR: β-lactamase; bla; confers resistance to ampicillin, carbenicillin, and related antibiotics
   8528..9116    +  rep_origin     ori: high-copy-number ColE1/pMB1/pBR322/pUC origin of replication
