[The description below was written by a language model from this plasmid's Addgene catalogue record and pLannotate feature annotations shown in this document.]
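Description:
pKlab965-PX459-BRCA1-Nterm-guide1 is a 9,177 nt all-in-one mammalian CRISPR/Cas9 expression plasmid. It is propagated in E. coli as a high-copy plasmid through a ColE1/pUC-type origin, with ampicillin selection from the β-lactamase gene, and it also carries an f1 phage origin. The catalogue lists pVAX1 as the backbone. The name and the annotated layout, however, match the PX459 design: a U6 guide cassette, CBh-driven Cas9 linked to puromycin resistance, and a residual AAV2 ITR downstream of the polyadenylation signal.

Two expression units make up the payload. A human U6 RNA polymerase III promoter drives a single guide RNA, consisting of a 20-nt spacer placed between the promoter and the Streptococcus pyogenes gRNA scaffold. A partial second scaffold fragment is annotated just after the first. Downstream, a CMV enhancer, chicken β-actin promoter and hybrid intron drive S. pyogenes Cas9, which the annotation tool splits into N- and C-terminal portions that together form one contiguous coding region. Cas9 is recorded as carrying an N-terminal 3xFLAG tag and is followed by a nucleoplasmin nuclear localisation signal. A puromycin N-acetyltransferase coding sequence follows on the same transcript, ending in a bGH poly(A) signal. The element linking it to Cas9 is not annotated. This arrangement allows transient puromycin enrichment of transfected human cells.

The record is inconsistent about the target. The purpose field says the Cas9/gRNA targets the HBEGF locus, whereas the plasmid name points to a guide against the N-terminal region of BRCA1, which fits the associated study of BRCA1 variants. The fields given do not resolve this discrepancy, so the guide's target should be verified before use.
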