Addgene plasmid #249005: pKlab965-PX459-BRCA1-Nterm-guide1
Purpose: This plasmid expresses the Cas9/gRNA that will target the HBEGF gene locus
Depositing lab: Georgios Karras. Depositing organization: University of Texas MD Anderson Cancer Center. Publication: HSP90 buffers deleterious genetic variations in BRCA1. Gracia B, Zhang XH, Montes P, Pham TC, Huang M, Chen J, Karras GI. Mol Cell. 2025 Nov 19:S1097-2765(25)00867-6. doi: 10.1016/j.molcel.2025.10.026. PubMed 41265458.
Backbone
  Vector backbone: pVAX1
  Vector type: CRISPR
  Selectable markers: Puromycin
Growth in bacteria
  Bacterial resistance: Ampicillin, 100 μg/mL
  Growth temperature: 37°C
  Growth strain: DH5alpha
  Copy number: High Copy
Gene/Insert
  Gene/Insert name: Cas9
  gRNA/shRNA sequence: TTCATTGGAACAGAAAGAAA
  Species: H. sapiens (human)
  Promoter: chicken beta-actin promoter
  Tag / fusion protein: 3xFLAG (N terminal on insert)
  Cloning method: Restriction Enzyme; 5′ cloning site Unknown (unknown if destroyed)
Terms and licenses: Academic/Nonprofit Terms; Industry Terms: Not Available to Industry
Depositor comments: Second insert: gRNA followed by gRNA scaffold
How to cite: pKlab965-PX459-BRCA1-Nterm-guide1 was a gift from Georgios Karras (Addgene plasmid # 249005 ; http://n2t.net/addgene:249005 ; RRID:Addgene_249005)
